>Addgene plasmid #231288 | pAVEC2_N-mNeonGreen | addgene full sequence | sequence record 458405 | Addgene NGS Result
TTGAGATCCTTTTTTTCTGCGCGTAATCTGCTGCTTGCAAACAAAAAAACCACCGCTACCAGCGGTGGTT
TGTTTGCCGGATCAAGAGCTACCAACTCTTTTTCCGAAGGTAACTGGCTTCAGCAGAGCGCAGATACCAA
ATACTGTTCTTCTAGTGTAGCCGTAGTTAGGCCACCACTTCAAGAACTCTGTAGCACCGCCTACATACCT
CGCTCTGCTAATCCTGTTACCAGTGGCTGCTGCCAGTGGCGATAAGTCGTGTCTTACCGGGTTGGACTCA
AGACGATAGTTACCGGATAAGGCGCAGCGGTCGGGCTGAACGGGGGGTTCGTGCACACAGCCCAGCTTGG
AGCGAACGACCTACACCGAACTGAGATACCTACAGCGTGAGCTATGAGAAAGCGCCACGCTTCCCGAAGG
GAGAAAGGCGGACAGGTATCCGGTAAGCGGCAGGGTCGGAACAGGAGAGCGCACGAGGGAGCTTCCAGGG
GGAAACGCCTGGTATCTTTATAGTCCTGTCGGGTTTCGCCACCTCTGACTTGAGCGTCGATTTTTGTGAT
GCTCGTCAGGGGGGCGGAGCCTATGGAAAAACGCCAGCAACGCGGCCTTTTTACGGTTCCTGGCCTTTTG
CTGGCCTTTTGCTCACATGTTCTTTCCTGCGTTATCCCCTGATTCTGTGGATAACCGTATTACCGCCTTT
GAGTGACTGAAGAACCGAGCGCCGCCGTCTAAAAAGGTGATGTGTATTTGAGTAAAACAGCTTGCGTCAT
GCGGTCGCTGCGTATATGATGCGATGAGTAAATAAACAAATACGCAAGGGGAACGCATGAAGGTTATCGC
TGTACTTAACCAGAAAGGCGGGTCAGGCAAGACGACCATCGCAACCCATCTAGCCCGCGCCCTGCAACTC
GCCGGGGCCGATGTTCTGTTAGTCGATTCCGATCCCCAGGGCAGTGCCCGCGATTGGGCGGCCGTGCGGG
AAGATCAACCGCTAACCGTTGTCGGCATCGACCGCCCGACGATTGACCGCGACGTGAAGGCCATCGGCCG
GCGCGACTTCGTAGTGATCGACGGAGCGCCCCAGGCGGCGGACTTGGCTGTGTCCGCGATCAAGGCAGCC
GACTTCGTGCTGATTCCGGTGCAGCCAAGCCCTTACGACATATGGGCCACCGCCGACCTGGTGGAGCTGG
TTAAGCAGCGCATTGAGGTCACGGATGGAAGGCTACAAGCGGCCTTTGTCGTGTCGCGGGCGATCAAAGG
CACGCGCATCGGCGGTGAGGTTGCCGAGGCGCTGGCCGGGTACGAGCTGCCCATTCTTGAGTCCCGTATC
ACGCAGCGCGTGAGCTACCCAGGCACTGCCGCCGCCGGCACAACCGTTCTTGAATCAGAACCCGAGGGCG
ACGCTGCCCGCGAGGTCCAGGCGCTGGCCGCTGAAATTAAATCAAAACTCATTTGAGTTAATGAGGTAAA
GAGAAAATGAGCAAAAGCACAAACACGCTAAGTGCCGGCCGTCCGAGCGCACGCAGCAGCAAGGCTGCAA
CGTTGGCCAGCCTGGCAGACACGCCAGCCATGAAGCGGGTCAACTTTCAGTTGCCGGCGGAGGATCACAC
CAAGCTGAAGATGTACGCGGTACGCCAAGGCAAGACCATTACCGAGCTGCTATCTGAATACATCGCGCAG
CTACCAGAGTAAATGAGCAAATGAATAAATGAGTAGATGAATTTTAGCGGCTAAAGGAGGCGGCATGGAA
AATCAAGAACAACCAGGCACCGACGCCGTGGAATGCCCCATGTGTGGAGGAACGGGCGGTTGGCCAGGCG
TAAGCGGCTGGGTTGCCTGCCGGCCCTGCAATGGCACTGGAACCCCCAAGCCCGAGGAATCGGCGTGAGC
GGTCGCAAACCATCCGGCCCGGTACAAATCGGCGCGGCGCTGGGTGATGACCTGGTGGAGAAGTTGAAGG
CCGCGCAGGCCGCCCAGCGGCAACGCATCGAGGCAGAAGCACGCCCCGGTGAATCGTGGCAAGCGGCCGC
TGATCGAATCCGCAAAGAATCCCGGCAACCGCCGGCAGCCGGTGCGCCGTCGATTAGGAAGCCGCCCAAG
GGCGACGAGCAACCAGATTTTTTCGTTCCGATGCTCTATGACGTGGGCACCCGCGATAGTCGCAGCATCA
TGGACGTGGCCGTTTTCCGTCTGTCGAAGCGTGACCGACGAGCTGGCGAGGTGATCCGCTACGAGCTTCC
AGACGGGCACGTAGAGGTTTCCGCAGGGCCGGCCGGCATGGCCAGTGTGTGGGATTACGACCTGGTACTG
ATGGCGGTTTCCCATCTAACCGAATCCATGAACCGATACCGGGAAGGGAAGGGAGACAAGCCCGGCCGCG
TGTTCCGTCCACACGTTGCGGACGTACTCAAGTTCTGCCGGCGAGCCGATGGCGGAAAGCAGAAAGACGA
CCTGGTAGAAACCTGCATTCGGTTAAACACCACGCACGTTGCCATGCAGCGTACGAAGAAGGCCAAGAAC
GGCCGCCTGGTGACGGTATCCGAGGGTGAAGCCTTGATTAGCCGCTACAAGATCGTAAAGAGCGAAACCG
GGCGGCCGGAGTACATCGAGATCGAGCTAGCTGATTGGATGTACCGCGAGATCACAGAAGGCAAGAACCC
GGACGTGCTGACGGTTCACCCCGATTACTTTTTGATCGATCCCGGCATCGGCCGTTTTCTCTACCGCCTG
GCACGCCGCGCCGCAGGCAAGGCAGAAGCCAGATGGTTGTTCAAGACGATCTACGAACGCAGTGGCAGCG
CCGGAGAGTTCAAGAAGTTCTGTTTCACCGTGCGCAAGCTGATCGGGTCAAATGACCTGCCGGAGTACGA
TTTGAAGGAGGAGGCGGGGCAGGCTGGCCCGATCCTAGTCATGCGCTACCGCAACCTGATCGAGGGCGAA
GCATCCGCCGGTTCCTAATGTACGGAGCAGATGCTAGGGCAAATTGCCCTAGCAGGGGAAAAAGGTCGAA
AAGGTCTCTTTCCTGTGGATAGCACGTACATTGGGAACCCAAAGCCGTACATTGGGAACCGGAACCCGTA
CATTGGGAACCCAAAGCCGTACATTGGGAACCGGTCACACATGTAAGTGACTGATATAAAAGAGAAAAAA
GGCGATTTTTCCGCCTAAAACTCTTTAAAACTTATTAAAACTCTTAAAACCCGCCTGGCCTGTGCATAAC
TGTCTGGCCAGCGCACAGCCGAAGAGCTGCAAAAAGCGCCTACCCTTCGGTCGCTGCGCTCCCTACGCCC
CGCCGCTTCGCGTCGGCCTATCGCGGCCGCTGGCCGCTCAAAAATGGCTGGCCTACGGCCAGGCAATCTA
CCAGCGCGCGGACAAGCTAGGATTGGCAGGATATATTCAGTTGTAAATGCGAGCTGTTGGCTGGCTGGTG
GCAGGATATATTCAGTTGTAAATAAATTGACGCTTAGACAACTTAATAACACATTGCGGACGTTTTTAAT
GTACTGAATTAACGCCGAATTAATTCGAGCTCTCTAGAAAGCTTATCTTTAATCATATTCCATAGTCCAT
ACCATAGCACATACAGTAGTTATATGCTGCAGAAGAGATCCAACAAAACATTCACAATGGATTATAGAAA
CATTTGTTTATTCATTATAATGAGATCTTACATTCATTTAATATTAGAAAAAGCCACAAATTCATAACAC
AACAAGCCAAGAAGAAAACACAAACTTAAGCACACAAGCTTTTTATTTGACACACCAAATATTTCATCTT
CATCTTCATATTTACTCGCTTTCTTTTTCGAAGGTCTCAGTACCTTCAGGGCATCCTCTTGATACATTAC
TTTCCACTTCGATTGGGGCAAGCTGTAGCAGTTCTTGCTTAGACCGAATTGCCATCTCACAGAGATGCTG
AAGAGTTCGCGACCCTCCAGAAACGGTGATACTAACTCCTCGAAACCGAATACTATAGGTACATCCGATC
TGGTCGAAACCGAAAAATCGAGATGCTGCATAGTTAACCGAATCTCCCGTCCAAGATCCAAGGACTCTGT
GCAGTGAAGCTTCCGTCCTGTCGTATCTGAGATATCTCTTAAATACAACTTTCCCGAAACCCCAGCTTTC
CTTGAAACCAAGGGGATTATCTTGATTCGAATTAGTCTCATCGTTATGTAGCCGCCACTCAGTCCAACTC
GGACTTTCGTCAGGAAGTTTGAAGGGAGAAGTGGTACCTCCTGATCCTCCATCCCAACGTTCACTGTTAG
CTTGTTCCCTAGCGTCGTTTCCTTGTATAGCTCGTTCCATCTGTTAATCAGAAAAACTCAGATTAATCGA
CAAATTCGATCGCACAAACTAGAAACTAACACCAGATCTAGATAGAAATCACAAATCGAAGAGTAATTAT
TCGACAAAACTCAAATTATTTGAACAAATCGGATGATATCTATGAAACCCTAATCGAGAATTAAGATGAT
ATCTAACGATCAAACCCAGAAAATCGTCTTCGATCTAAGATTAACAGAATCTAAACCAAAGAACATATAC
GAAATTGGGATCGAACGAAAACAAAATCGAAGATTTTGAGAGAATAAGGAACACAGAAATTTACCTTCAT
CACGGTAGAGAGAATTGAGAGAAAGTTTTTAAGATTTTGAGAAATTGAAATCTGAATTGTGAAGAAGAAG
AGCTCTTTGGGTATTGTTTTATAGAAGAAGAAGAAGAAAAGACGAGGACGACTAGGTCACGAGAAAGCTA
AGGCGGTGAAGCAATAGCTAATAATAAAATGACACGTGTATTGAGCGTTGTTTACACGCAAAGTTGTTTT
TGGCTAATTGCCTTATTTTTAGGTTGAGGAAAAGTATTTGTGCTTTGAGTTGATAAACACGACTCGTGTG
TGCCGGCTGCAACCACTTTGACGCCGTTTATTACTGACTCGTCGACTCGAGACTAGAGCCAAGCTGATCT
CCTTTGCCCCGGAGATCACCATGGACGACTTTCTCTATCTCTACGATCTAGGAAGAAAGTTCGACGGAGA
AGGTGACGATACCATGTTCACCACCGATAATGAGAAGATTAGCCTCTTCAATTTCAGAAAGAATGCTGAC
CCACAGATGGTTAGAGAGGCTTACGCGGCAGGTCTCATCAAGACGATCTACCCGAGTAATAATCTCCAGG
AGATCAAATACCTTCCCAAGAAGGTTAAAGATGCAGTCAAAAGATTCAGGACTAACTGCATCAAGAACAC
AGAGAAAGATATATTTCTCAAGATCAGAAGTACTATTCCAGTATGGACGATTCAAGGCTTGCTTCATAAA
CCAAGGCAAGTAATAGAGATTGGAGTCTCTAAGAAAGTAGTTCCTACTGAATCAAAGGCCATGGAGTCAA
AAATTCAGATCGAGGATCTAACAGAACTCGCCGTGAAGACTGGCGAACAGTTCATACAGAGTCTTTTACG
ACTCAATGACAAGAAGAAAATCTTCGTCAACATGGTGGAGCACGACACTCTCGTCTACTCCAAGAATATC
AAAGATACAGTCTCAGAAGACCAAAGGGCTATTGAGACTTTTCAACAAAGGGTAATATCGGGAAACCTCC
TCGGATTCCATTGCCCAGCTATCTGTCACTTCATCAAAAGGACAGTAGAAAAGGAAGGTGGCACCTACAA
ATGCCATCATTGCGATAAAGGAAAGGCTATCGTTCAAGATGCCTCTGCCGACAGTGGTCCCAAAGATGGA
CCCCCACCCACGAGGAGCATCGTGGAAAAAGAAGACGTTCCAACCACGTCTTCAAAGCAAGTGGATTGAT
GTGATATCTCCACTGACGTAAGGGATGACGCACAATCCCACTATCCTTCGCAATGAGACTTTTCAACAAA
GGGTAATATCGGGAAACCTCCTCGGATTCCATTGCCCAGCTATCTGTCACTTCATCAAAAGGACAGTAGA
AAAGGAAGGTGGCACCTACAAATGCCATCATTGCGATAAAGGAAAGGCTATCGTTCAAGATGCCTCTGCC
GACAGTGGTCCCAAAGATGGACCCCCACCCACGAGGAGCATCGTGGAAAAAGAAGACGTTCCAACCACGT
CTTCAAAGCAAGTGGATTGATGTGATATCTCCACTGACGTAAGGGATGACGCACAATCCCACTATCCTTC
GCAAGACCCTTCCTCTATATAAGGAAGTTCATTTCATTTGGAGAGAGGCCTATTTTTACAACAATTACCA
ACAACAACAAACAACAAACAACATTACAATTACTATTTACAATTACAGGCCTCCCGGGACCATGGTGAGT
AAAGGTGAAGAAGATAACATGGCGTCTTTGCCAGCTACTCACGAACTTCACATCTTCGGTTCTATCAACG
GTGTTGATTTCGACATGGTTGGTCAAGGAACTGGAAACCCAAACGATGGATACGAAGAACTTAACCTTAA
GTCTACTAAGGGTGATCTTCAATTCTCTCCATGGATCTTGGTTCCTCACATTGGTTACGGTTTCCACCAG
TACTTGCCTTACCCTGATGGTATGTCTCCTTTCCAGGCTGCTATGGTTGACGGTTCTGGTTATCAGGTTC
ACCGTACTATGCAGTTCGAAGACGGTGCTTCTTTGACTGTTAACTATCGTTATACATATGAAGGATCTCA
CATCAAGGGAGAAGCTCAGGTGAAGGGAACAGGATTCCCTGCTGACGGTCCTGTTATGACTAACTCTCTC
ACTGCAGCTGATTGGTGTCGTTCTAAGAAGACGTACCCAAATGATAAGACCATCATCTCCACTTTCAAAT
GGAGCTACACTACTGGTAATGGAAAGAGGTACCGTTCTACTGCTAGGACTACTTACACATTCGCTAAGCC
TATGGCTGCTAACTACCTCAAGAACCAGCCAATGTACGTTTTCAGGAAGACAGAGTTGAAGCACTCTAAG
ACTGAGTTGAACTTCAAGGAATGGCAGAAGGCTTTCACTGATGTGATGGGAATGGATGAGCTTTACAAGG
GGTCAGGAAGCGAAACACCAGGAACATCAGAAAGTGCAACACCAGAATCTGGATCCGGCTCTGAAACTCC
TGGTACTAGTGAATCGGCTACCCCTGAATCAGGGTCCTGATCACGGCCATGCTAGAGTCCGCAAAAATCA
CCAGTCTCTCTCTACAAATCTATCTCTCTCTATTTTTCTCCAGAATAATGTGTGAGTAGTTCCCAGATAA
GGGAATTAGGGTTCTTATAGGGTTTCGCTCATGTGTTGAGCATATAAGAAACCCTTAGTATGTATTTGTA
TTTGTAAAATACTTCTATCAATAAAATTTCTAATTCCTAAAACCAAAATCCAGTGACCTGGTAACCTGGC
AGGATATATGCGGTTGTAATTTTGGCAGGATATATGCGGTTGTAATTCATTTTTATTGTCTAAATTTCTG
TATTTGTTTGTTTGCAATTAGATCCACGTTGTGTCTCAAAATCTCTGATGTTACATTGCACAAGATAAAA
ATATATCATCATGAACAATAAAACTGTCTGCTTACATAAACAGTAATACAAGGGGTGTTATGAGCCATAT
TCAACGGGAAACGTCGAGGCCGCGATTAAATTCCAACATGGATGCTGATTTATATGGGTATAAATGGGCT
CGCGATAATGTCGGGCAATCAGGTGCGACAATCTATCGCTTGTATGGGAAGCCCGATGCGCCAGAGTTGT
TTCTGAAACATGGCAAAGGTAGCGTTGCCAATGATGTTACAGATGAGATGGTCAGACTAAACTGGCTGAC
GGAATTTATGCCTCTTCCGACCATCAAGCATTTTATCCGTACTCCTGATGATGCATGGTTACTCACCACT
GCGATCCCCGGAAAAACAGCATTCCAGGTATTAGAAGAATATCCTGATTCAGGTGAAAATATTGTTGATG
CGCTGGCAGTGTTCCTGCGCCGGTTGCATTCGATTCCTGTTTGTAATTGTCCTTTTAACAGCGATCGCGT
ATTTCGTCTCGCTCAGGCGCAATCACGAATGAATAACGGTTTGGTTGATGCGAGTGATTTTGATGACGAG
CGTAATGGCTGGCCTGTTGAACAAGTCTGGAAAGAAATGCATAAACTTTTGCCATTCTCACCGGATTCAG
TCGTCACTCATGGTGATTTCTCACTTGATAACCTTATTTTTGACGAGGGGAAATTAATAGGTTGTATTGA
TGTTGGACGAGTCGGAATCGCAGACCGATACCAGGATCTTGCCATCCTATGGAACTGCCTCGGTGAGTTT
TCTCCTTCATTACAGAAACGGCTTTTTCAAAAATATGGTATTGATAATCCTGATATGAATAAATTGCAGT
TTCATTTGATGCTCGATGAGTTTTTCTAATCAGAATTGGTTAATTGGTTGTAACACTGGCAGAGCATTAC
GCTGACTTGACGGGACGGCGCAAGCTCATGACCAAAATCCCTTAACGTGAGTTACGCGTCGTTCCACTGA
GCGTCAGACCCCGTAGAAAAGATCAAAGGATCTTC
Features (pLannotate 1.2.2; 14 found; start..end, strand, type, name):
      1..589     +  rep_origin     ori: high-copy-number ColE1/pMB1/pBR322/pUC origin of replication
    827..1456    +  CDS            pVS1 StaA: stability protein from the Pseudomonas plasmid pVS1 (Heeb et al., 2000)
   1885..2958    +  CDS            pVS1 RepA: replication protein from the Pseudomonas plasmid pVS1 (Heeb et al., 2000)
   3024..3218    +  rep_origin     pVS1 oriV: origin of replication for the Pseudomonas plasmid pVS1 (Heeb et al., 2000)
   3385..3408    +  misc_feature   LB T-DNA repeat: left border repeat from octopine Ach5 T-DNA
   3430..3453    +  misc_feature   LB T-DNA repeat: left border repeat from octopine Ach5 T-DNA
   3542..3790    -  terminator     HSP terminator: efficient transcription terminator from the Arabidopsis thaliana heat shock protein 18.2 gene (Nagaya et al., 2010)
   3795..4310    -  CDS            P19_TBSVC: Experimental evidence at protein level: Swiss-Prot protein existence level 1. Acts as a suppressor of RNA-mediated gene silencing, also known as post-transcriptional gene silencing (PTGS), a mechanism of plant viral defense that limits the accumulation of viral RNAs. Binds to short interfering RNAs (siRNAs) with high affinity. Acts as a molecular caliper to specifically select siRNAs based on the length of the duplex region of the RNA (By similarity). From Tomato bushy stunt virus (strain Cherry) (TBSV).
   5563..5863    +  promoter       CaMV 35S promoter (fragment): strong constitutive promoter from cauliflower mosaic virus
   5864..6205    +  promoter       CaMV 35S promoter: strong constitutive promoter from cauliflower mosaic virus
   6221..6276    +  misc_feature   TMV Ω: translational enhancer from the tobacco mosaic virus 5'-leader sequence (Gallie et al., 1988)
   6292..6999    +  CDS            mNeonGreen: mNeonGreen is a basic (constitutively fluorescent) green/yellow fluorescent protein published in 2013, derived from Branchiostoma lanceolatum. It is reported to be a very rapidly-maturing monomer with moderate acid sensitivity.
   7175..7334    +  polyA_signal   CaMV poly(A) signal (fragment): cauliflower mosaic virus polyadenylation signal
   7550..8359    +  CDS            KanR: aminoglycoside phosphotransferase; aph(3')-Ia; confers resistance to kanamycin in bacteria or G418 (Geneticin®) in eukaryotes
