[The description below was written by a language model from this plasmid's Addgene catalogue record and pLannotate feature annotations shown in this document.]
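Description:
pAVEC2_N-mNeonGreen is an empty plant expression backbone of about 8.5 kb, a binary vector for Agrobacterium-mediated transient expression of proteins fused at their N terminus to mNeonGreen. According to the record, it was assembled from fragments of pENTR, pEG103 and NPTII. A high-copy ColE1/pUC-type origin supports propagation in E. coli. The pVS1 replicon (RepA, StaA stability protein and oriV) allows stable maintenance in Agrobacterium. Bacterial selection is by kanamycin through an aph(3')-Ia KanR gene. No plant selectable marker is annotated, which fits the stated transient-expression purpose. The annotation detects two copies of the octopine-type left border T-DNA repeat but no right border, so the exact limits of the transferred region cannot be read from the feature table.

The primary expression cassette uses a CaMV 35S promoter preceded by an additional 35S fragment, suggesting a duplicated-enhancer arrangement. This is followed by the TMV Ω translational enhancer, the mNeonGreen coding sequence and a CaMV poly(A) signal. No gene is present at this locus. A coding sequence of interest would be inserted downstream of mNeonGreen, in the gap before the polyadenylation signal, to give a bright, fast-maturing green/yellow fluorescent fusion. The cloning site itself is not annotated.

A second cassette in the opposite orientation encodes the p19 protein of tomato bushy stunt virus, terminated by the Arabidopsis HSP18.2 terminator; its promoter is not identified in the feature table. p19 sequesters short interfering RNAs and so suppresses post-transcriptional gene silencing. This raises and prolongs transgene expression in transient assays used for localisation or protein-level studies.
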