Addgene plasmid #231288: pAVEC2_N-mNeonGreen
Purpose: (Empty Backbone) For transiently expressing fusion proteins with N terminally tagged mNeonGreen in plants (includes p19 silencing suppressor)
Depositing lab: Jacob Brunkard. Depositing organization: University of Wisconsin, Madison. Publication: Seamless, modular binary vectors for plant cell and molecular biology. Greenhalgh R, Horner W, Klimpel KA, Chatterjee S, Scarpin MR, Brunkard JO. Plant Biotechnol J. 2025 Jun 26. doi: 10.1111/pbi.70233. PubMed 40574375.
Backbone
  Vector backbone: Backbone assembled from fragments of pENTR, pEG103, and NPTII
  Vector type: Plant Expression
  Tag / fusion protein: mNeonGreen (N terminal on insert)
Growth in bacteria
  Bacterial resistance: Kanamycin, 50 μg/mL
  Growth temperature: 37°C
  Growth strain: DH5alpha
  Copy number: Unknown
Gene/Insert
  Gene/Insert name: None
  Mutation: N/A
  Tag / fusion protein: mNeonGreen (N terminal on insert)
Terms and licenses: Academic/Nonprofit Terms; Industry Terms: Not Available to Industry
Depositor comments: No gene inserted in primary locus, this is a vector backbone. pAVEC2 has a p19 expression cassette (TBSV p19 silencing supressor from tomato bushy stunt virus) inserted into a secondary locus for increased protein expression in plant transient expression experiments.
How to cite: pAVEC2_N-mNeonGreen was a gift from Jacob Brunkard (Addgene plasmid # 231288 ; http://n2t.net/addgene:231288 ; RRID:Addgene_231288)
